Addgene plasmid #67043: HaloTag-G protein gamma-12
Purpose: G protein gamma-12 tagged with HaloTag on amino terminus
Depositing lab: Catherine Berlot. Depositing organization: Geisinger Health Center.
Backbone
  Vector backbone: pHT2
  Backbone manufacturer: Promega
  Backbone size w/o insert (bp): 3988
  Total vector size (bp): 5213
  Vector type: Mammalian Expression
Growth in bacteria
  Bacterial resistance: Ampicillin, 100 μg/mL
  Growth temperature: 37°C
  Growth strain: DH10B
  Copy number: High Copy
Gene/Insert
  Gene/Insert name: HaloTag-G protein gamma-12 (alt name: GNG12)
  Species: H. sapiens (human)
  Insert size (bp): 1225
  Entrez Gene: GNG12
  Promoter: CMV
  Tag / fusion protein: HaloTag (N terminal on insert)
  Cloning method: Restriction Enzyme; 5′ cloning site NheI (not destroyed); 3′ cloning site NotI (not destroyed)
  Sequencing primers: 5′ CMV Forward; 3′ EBV Reverse
Resource information
  A portion of this plasmid was derived from a plasmid made by: Gamma-12 cDNA obtained from Janet Robishaw, Weis Center for Research, Geisinger Clinic, Danville PA. HaloTag pHT2 was purchased from Promega.
Terms and licenses: Academic/Nonprofit Terms; Industry Terms: Not Available to Industry
Depositor comments: Gamma-12 insert can be retrieved from pHT2 using Ngo MIV.
How to cite: HaloTag-G protein gamma-12 was a gift from Catherine Berlot (Addgene plasmid # 67043 ; http://n2t.net/addgene:67043 ; RRID:Addgene_67043)
