[The description below was written by a language model from this plasmid's Addgene catalogue record and pLannotate feature annotations shown in this document.]
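Description:
HaloTag-G protein gamma-12 is a 5.2 kb mammalian expression plasmid built on the Promega pHT2 HaloTag backbone. It carries the human G protein gamma-12 subunit (GNG12) fused at its amino terminus to HaloTag. In bacteria it is propagated as a high-copy plasmid from a ColE1/pUC-type origin and selected with ampicillin through the β-lactamase gene. An f1 origin is also present, which in principle allows single-stranded DNA production. The feature table shows no mammalian selection marker, so the plasmid appears suited mainly to transient transfection.

Expression is driven by the human cytomegalovirus immediate-early enhancer and promoter, followed by a chimeric β-globin/immunoglobulin intron that generally improves mRNA processing and expression. A T7 promoter just upstream of the coding region would permit in vitro transcription. The open reading frame begins with the HaloTag sequence, annotated as dhaA because HaloTag is an engineered derivative of the Rhodococcus haloalkane dehalogenase that bonds covalently to synthetic chloroalkane ligands. After a short linker comes the GNG12 coding sequence, and an SV40 polyadenylation signal is annotated downstream of the fusion. Placing the tag at the N terminus leaves the gamma subunit's C terminus free, the end at which gamma subunits are normally lipid-modified for membrane attachment. The fusion was cloned between NheI and NotI sites, both retained, and the depositor notes that the gamma-12 segment can be excised with NgoMIV.

The record gives no purpose beyond the tagged protein itself. HaloTag fusions of this kind are typically used to label a protein with fluorescent or affinity ligands, for example to image its localisation and trafficking in living cells or to capture it.
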