Features (pLannotate 1.2.2; 16 found; start..end, strand, type, name):
    140..517     +  enhancer       CMV enhancer: human cytomegalovirus immediate early enhancer
    519..718     +  promoter       CMV promoter: human cytomegalovirus (CMV) immediate early promoter
    857..989     +  intron         chimeric intron: chimera between introns from human β-globin and immunoglobulin heavy chain genes
   1034..1052    +  promoter       T7 promoter: promoter for bacteriophage T7 RNA polymerase
   1087..1965    +  CDS            dhaA: DHAA_RHOSD - Experimental evidence at protein level: Swiss-Prot protein existence level 1. Catalyzes hydrolytic cleavage of carbon-halogen bonds in halogenated aliphatic compounds, leading to the formation of the corresponding primary alcohols, halide ions and protons. Has a broad substrate specificity, which includes primary, secondary and cyclic haloalkanes (chain length > C4). From Rhodococcus sp. (strain TDTM0003).
   1987..2202    +  CDS            GNG12: GBG12_HUMAN - Experimental evidence at protein level: Swiss-Prot protein existence level 1. Guanine nucleotide-binding proteins (G proteins) are involved as a modulator or transducer in various transmembrane signaling systems. The beta and gamma chains are required for the GTPase activity, for replacement of GDP by GTP, and for G protein-effector interaction. From Homo sapiens (Human).
   2287..2304    -  promoter       T3 promoter (fragment): promoter for bacteriophage T3 RNA polymerase
   2322..2443    -  polyA_signal   SV40 poly(A) signal: SV40 polyadenylation signal
   2466..2534    -  CDS            large T antigen (fragment): large T antigen from SV40 (simian virus 40)
   2558..2625    +  CDS            lacZα (fragment): LacZα fragment of β-galactosidase; lacZ fragment
   2629..3084    +  rep_origin     f1 ori (sequence partly withheld): f1 bacteriophage origin of replication; arrow indicates direction of (+) strand synthesis
   3085..3184    -  misc_feature   bom (fragment): basis of mobility region from pBR322
   3286..3321    -  CDS            rop (fragment): Rop protein, which maintains plasmids at low copy number; rop
   3416..3520    +  promoter       AmpR promoter: bla
   3521..4381    +  CDS            AmpR: β-lactamase; bla; confers resistance to ampicillin, carbenicillin, and related antibiotics
   4552..5140    +  rep_origin     ori: high-copy-number ColE1/pMB1/pBR322/pUC origin of replication
>Addgene plasmid #67043 | HaloTag-G protein gamma-12 | depositor full sequence | sequence record 115589 | HaloTag-G protein gamma-12 sequence 5213 bps
TCAATATTGGCCATTAGCCATATTATTCATTGGTTATATAGCATAAATCAATATTGGCTATTGGCCATTG
CATACGTTGTATCTATATCATAATATGTACATTTATATTGGCTCATGTCCAATATGACCGCCATGTTGGC
ATTGATTATTGACTAGTTATTAATAGTAATCAATTACGGGGTCATTAGTTCATAGCCCATATATGGAGTT
CCGCGTTACATAACTTACGGTAAATGGCCCGCCTGGCTGACCGCCCAACGACCCCCGCCCATTGACGTCA
ATAATGACGTATGTTCCCATAGTAACGCCAATAGGGACTTTCCATTGACGTCAATGGGTGGAGTATTTAC
GGTAAACTGCCCACTTGGCAGTACATCAAGTGTATCATATGCCAAGTCCGCCCCCTATTGACGTCAATGA
CGGTAAATGGCCCGCCTGGCATTATGCCCAGTACATGACCTTACGGGACTTTCCTACTTGGCAGTACATC
TACGTATTAGTCATCGCTATTACCATGGTGATGCGGTTTTGGCAGTACACCAATGGGCGTGGATAGCGGT
TTGACTCACGGGGATTTCCAAGTCTCCACCCCATTGACGTCAATGGGAGTTTGTTTTGGCACCAAAATCA
ACGGGACTTTCCAAAATGTCGTAATAACCCCGCCCCGTTGACGCAAATGGGCGGTAGGCGTGTACGGTGG
GAGGTCTATATAAGCAGAGCTCGTTTAGTGAACCGTCAGATCACTAGAAGCTTTATTGCGGTAGTTTATC
ACAGTTAAATTGCTAACGCAGTCAGTGCTTCTGACACAACAGTCTCGAACTTAAGCTGCAGAAGTTGGTC
GTGAGGCACTGGGCAGGTAAGTATCAAGGTTACAAGACAGGTTTAAGGAGACCAATAGAAACTGGGCTTG
TCGAGACAGAGAAGACTCTTGCGTTTCTGATAGGCACCTATTGGTCTTACTGACATCCACTTTGCCTTTC
TCTCCACAGGTGTCCACTCCCAGTTCAATTACAGCTCTTAAGGCTAGAGTACTTAATACGACTCACTATA
GGCTAGCCAGCTGGCGCGGATATCGCCACCATGGGATCCGAAATCGGTACAGGCTTCCCCTTCGACCCCC
ATTATGTGGAAGTCCTGGGCGAGCGTATGCACTACGTCGATGTTGGACCGCGGGATGGCACGCCTGTGCT
GTTCCTGCACGGTAACCCGACCTCGTCCTACCTGTGGCGCAACATCATCCCGCATGTAGCACCGAGTCAT
CGGTGCATTGCTCCAGACCTGATCGGGATGGGAAAATCGGACAAACCAGACCTCGATTATTTCTTCGACG
ACCACGTCCGCTACCTCGATGCCTTCATCGAAGCCTTGGGTTTGGAAGAGGTCGTCCTGGTCATCCACGA
CTGGGGCTCAGCTCTCGGATTCCACTGGGCCAAGCGCAATCCGGAACGGGTCAAAGGTATTGCATGTATG
GAATTCATCCGGCCTATCCCGACGTGGGACGAATGGCCAGAATTCGCCCGTGAGACCTTCCAGGCCTTCC
GGACCGCCGACGTCGGCCGAGAGTTGATCATCGATCAGAACGCTTTCATCGAGGGTGCGCTCCCGATGGG
GGTCGTCCGTCCGCTTACGGAGGTCGAGATGGACCACTATCGCGAGCCCTTCCTCAAGCCTGTTGACCGA
GAGCCACTGTGGCGATTCCCCAACGAGCTGCCCATCGCCGGTGAGCCCGCGAACATCGTCGCGCTCGTCG
AGGCATACATGAACTGGCTGCACCAGTCACCTGTCCCGAAGTTGTTGTTCTGGGGCACACCCGGCGTACT
GATCCCCCCGGCCGAAGCCGCGAGACTTGCCGAAAGCCTCCCCAACTGCAAGACAGTGGACATCGGCCCG
GGATTGTTCTTGCTCCAGGAAGACAACCCGGACCTTATCGGCAGTGAGATCGCGCGCTGGCTCCCCGGGC
TGGCCGGCTCCGGTGGGGGCGGGAGCATGTCCAGCAAAACAGCAAGCACCAACAATATAGCCCAGGCAAG
GAGAACTGTGCAGCAGTTAAGATTAGAAGCCTCCATTGAAAGAATAAAGGTTTCGAAGGCATCAGCGGAC
CTCATGTCCTACTGTGAGGAACATGCCAGGAGTGACCCTTTGCTGATAGGAATACCAACTTCAGAAAACC
CTTTCAAGGATAAAAAAACTTGCATCATCTTATAGTGGAATAGAGAAACAGCTCCTCGCCTCTTCCCAAC
AACGCGGATCCGCCGGCTAATAGTTAATTAAGTAGGCGGCCGCTTCCCTTTAGTGAGGGTTAATGCTTCG
AGCAGACATGATAAGATACATTGATGAGTTTGGACAAACCACAACTAGAATGCAGTGAAAAAAATGCTTT
ATTTGTGAAATTTGTGATGCTATTGCTTTATTTGTAACCATTATAAGCTGCAATAAACAAGTTAACAACA
ACAATTGCATTCATTTTATGTTTCAGGTTCAGGGGGAGATGTGGGAGGTTTTTTAAAGCAAGTAAAACCT
CTACAAATGTGGTAAAATCCGATAAGGATCGATCCGGGCTGGCGTAATAGCGAAGAGGCCCGCACCGATC
GCCCTTCCCAACAGTTGCGCAGCCTGAATGGCGAATGG
[124 nt withheld, positions 2629-2752]
CGCG
[88 nt withheld, positions 2757-2844]
A
[49 nt withheld, positions 2846-2894]
CCTTTGACGTTGGAGTCCACGTTCTTT
[37 nt withheld, positions 2922-2958]
ACCCTATCTCGGTCTATTCTTTTGATTTATAAGGGATTTTGCCGATTTCGGCCTATTGGTTAAAAAATGA
GCTGATTTAACAAAAATTTAACGCGAATTTTAACAAAATATTAACGCTTACAATTTCCTGATGCGGTATT
TTCTCCTTACGCATCTGTGCGGTATTTCACACCGCATATGGTGCACTCTCAGTACAATCTGCTCTGATGC
CGCATAGTTAAGCCAGCCCCGACACCCGCCAACACCCGCTGACGCGCCCTGACGGGCTTGTCTGCTCCCG
GCATCCGCTTACAGACAAGCTGTGACCGTCTCCGGGAGCTGCATGTGTCAGAGGTTTTCACCGTCATCAC
CGAAACGCGCGAGACGAAAGGGCCTCGTGATACGCCTATTTTTATAGGTTAATGTCATGATAATAATGGT
TTCTTAGACGTCAGGTGGCACTTTTCGGGGAAATGTGCGCGGAACCCCTATTTGTTTATTTTTCTAAATA
CATTCAAATATGTATCCGCTCATGAGACAATAACCCTGATAAATGCTTCAATAATATTGAAAAAGGAAGA
GTATGAGTATTCAACATTTCCGTGTCGCCCTTATTCCCTTTTTTGCGGCATTTTGCCTTCCTGTTTTTGC
TCACCCAGAAACGCTGGTGAAAGTAAAAGATGCTGAAGATCAGTTGGGTGCACGAGTGGGTTACATCGAA
CTGGATCTCAACAGCGGTAAGATCCTTGAGAGTTTTCGCCCCGAAGAACGTTTTCCAATGATGAGCACTT
TTAAAGTTCTGCTATGTGGCGCGGTATTATCCCGTATTGACGCCGGGCAAGAGCAACTCGGTCGCCGCAT
ACACTATTCTCAGAATGACTTGGTTGAGTACTCACCAGTCACAGAAAAGCATCTTACGGATGGCATGACA
GTAAGAGAATTATGCAGTGCTGCCATAACCATGAGTGATAACACTGCGGCCAACTTACTTCTGACAACGA
TCGGAGGACCGAAGGAGCTAACCGCTTTTTTGCACAACATGGGGGATCATGTAACTCGCCTTGATCGTTG
GGAACCGGAGCTGAATGAAGCCATACCAAACGACGAGCGTGACACCACGATGCCTGTAGCAATGGCAACA
ACGTTGCGCAAACTATTAACTGGCGAACTACTTACTCTAGCTTCCCGGCAACAATTAATAGACTGGATGG
AGGCGGATAAAGTTGCAGGACCACTTCTGCGCTCGGCCCTTCCGGCTGGCTGGTTTATTGCTGATAAATC
TGGAGCCGGTGAGCGTGGGTCTCGCGGTATCATTGCAGCACTGGGGCCAGATGGTAAGCCCTCCCGTATC
GTAGTTATCTACACGACGGGGAGTCAGGCAACTATGGATGAACGAAATAGACAGATCGCTGAGATAGGTG
CCTCACTGATTAAGCATTGGTAACTGTCAGACCAAGTTTACTCATATATACTTTAGATTGATTTAAAACT
TCATTTTTAATTTAAAAGGATCTAGGTGAAGATCCTTTTTGATAATCTCATGACCAAAATCCCTTAACGT
GAGTTTTCGTTCCACTGAGCGTCAGACCCCGTAGAAAAGATCAAAGGATCTTCTTGAGATCCTTTTTTTC
TGCGCGTAATCTGCTGCTTGCAAACAAAAAAACCACCGCTACCAGCGGTGGTTTGTTTGCCGGATCAAGA
GCTACCAACTCTTTTTCCGAAGGTAACTGGCTTCAGCAGAGCGCAGATACCAAATACTGTTCTTCTAGTG
TAGCCGTAGTTAGGCCACCACTTCAAGAACTCTGTAGCACCGCCTACATACCTCGCTCTGCTAATCCTGT
TACCAGTGGCTGCTGCCAGTGGCGATAAGTCGTGTCTTACCGGGTTGGACTCAAGACGATAGTTACCGGA
TAAGGCGCAGCGGTCGGGCTGAACGGGGGGTTCGTGCACACAGCCCAGCTTGGAGCGAACGACCTACACC
GAACTGAGATACCTACAGCGTGAGCTATGAGAAAGCGCCACGCTTCCCGAAGGGAGAAAGGCGGACAGGT
ATCCGGTAAGCGGCAGGGTCGGAACAGGAGAGCGCACGAGGGAGCTTCCAGGGGGAAACGCCTGGTATCT
TTATAGTCCTGTCGGGTTTCGCCACCTCTGACTTGAGCGTCGATTTTTGTGATGCTCGTCAGGGGGGCGG
AGCCTATGGAAAAACGCCAGCAACGCGGCCTTTTTACGGTTCCTGGCCTTTTGCTGGCCTTTTGCTCACA
TGGCTCGACAGATCT
