>Addgene plasmid #67043 | HaloTag-G protein gamma-12 | addgene partial sequence | sequence record 118963 | CMV-F 5'-CGCAAATGGGCGGTAGGCGTG-3'
AGTGAACCGTCAGATCACTAGAAGCTTTATTGCGGTAGTTTATCACAGTTAAATTGCTAACGCAGTCAGT
GCTTCTGACACAACAGTCTCGAACTTAAGCTGCAGAAGTTGGTCGTGAGGCACTGGGCAGGTAAGTATCA
AGGTTACAAGACAGGTTTAAGGAGACCAATAGAAACTGGGCTTGTCGAGACAGAGAAGACTCTTGCGTTT
CTGATAGGCACCTATTGGTCTTACTGACATCCACTTTGCCTTTCTCTCCACAGGTGTCCACTCCCAGTTC
AATTACAGCTCTTAAGGCTAGAGTACTTAATACGACTCACTATAGGCTAGCCAGCTGGCGCGGATATCGC
CACCATGGGATCCGAAATCGGTACAGGCTTCCCCTTCGACCCCCATTATGTGGAAGTCCTGGGCGAGCGT
ATGCACTACGTCGATGTTGGACCGCGGGATGGCACGCCTGTGCTGTTCCTGCACGGTAACCCGACCTCGT
CCTACCTGTGGCGCAACATCATCCCGCATGTAGCACCGAGTCATCGGTGCATTGCTCCAGACCTGATCGG
GATGGGAAAATCGGACAAACCAGACCTCGATTATTTCTTCGACGACCACGTCCGCTACCTCGATGCCTTC
ATCGAAGCCTTGGGTTTGGAAGAGGTCGTCCTGGTCATCCACGACTGGGGCTCAGCTCTCGGATTCCACT
GGGCCAAGCGCAATCCGGAACGGGTCAAAGGTATTGCATGTATGGAATTCATCCGGCCTATCCCGACGTG
GGACGAATGGCCAGAATTCGCCCGTGAGACCTTCCAGGCCTTCCGGACCGCCGACGTCGGCCGAGAGTTG
ATCATCGATCAGAACGCTTTCATCGAGGGTGCGCTCCCG
