>Addgene plasmid #67043 | HaloTag-G protein gamma-12 | addgene partial sequence | sequence record 118964 | EBV-rev 5'-GTGGTTTGTCCAAACTCATC-3'
CCCTCACTAAAGGGAAGCGGCCGCCTACTTAATTAACTATTAGCCGGCGGATCCGCGTTGTTGGGAAGAG
GCGAGGAGCTGTTTCTCTATTCCACTATAAGATGATGCAAGTTTTTTTATCCTTGAAAGGGTTTTCTGAA
GTTGGTATTCCTATCAGCAAAGGGTCACTCCTGGCATGTTCCTCACAGTAGGACATGAGGTCCGCTGATG
CCTTCGAAACCTTTATTCTTTCAATGGAGGCTTCTAATCTTAACTGCTGCACAGTTCTCCTTGCCTGGGC
TATATTGTTGGTGCTTGCTGTTTTGCTGGACATGCTCCCGCCCCCACCGGAGCCGGCCAGCCCGGGGAGC
CAGCGCGCGATCTCACTGCCGATAAGGTCCGGGTTGTCTTCCTGGAGCAAGAACAATCCCGGGCCGATGT
CCACTGTCTTGCAGTTGGGGAGGCTTTCGGCAAGTCTCGCGGCTTCGGCCGGGGGGATCAGTACGCCGGG
TGTGCCCCAGAACAACAACTTCGGGACAGGTGACTGGTGCAGCCAGTTCATGTATGCCTCGACGAGCGCG
ACGATGTTCGCGGGCTCACCGGCGATGGGCAGCTCGTTGGGGAATCGCCACAGTGGCTCTCGGTCAACAG
GCTTGAGGAAGGGCTCGCGATAGTGGTCCATCTCGACCTCCGTAAGCGGACGGACGACCCCCATCGGGAG
CGCACCCTCGATGAAAGCGTTCTGATCGATGATCAACTCTCGGCCGACGTCGGCGGTCCGGAAGGCCTGG
AAGGTCTCAC
